>Addgene plasmid #138846 | pPD354 VP64-FRB (NLS) | addgene full sequence | sequence record 322058 | Addgene NGS Result
GACGGATCGGGAGATCTCCCGATCCCCTATGGTGCACTCTCAGTACAATCTGCTCTGATGCCGCATAGTT
AAGCCAGTATCTGCTCCCTGCTTGTGTGTTGGAGGTCGCTGAGTAGTGCGCGAGCAAAATTTAAGCTACA
ACAAGGCAAGGCTTGACCGACAATTGCATGAAGAATCTGCTTAGGGTTAGGCGTTTTGCGCTGCTTCGCG
ATGTACGGGCCAGATATACGCGTTGACATTGATTATTGACTAGTTATTAATAGTAATCAATTACGGGGTC
ATTAGTTCATAGCCCATATATGGAGTTCCGCGTTACATAACTTACGGTAAATGGCCCGCCTGGCTGACCG
CCCAACGACCCCCGCCCATTGACGTCAATAATGACGTATGTTCCCATAGTAACGCCAATAGGGACTTTCC
ATTGACGTCAATGGGTGGAGTATTTACGGTAAACTGCCCACTTGGCAGTACATCAAGTGTATCATATGCC
AAGTACGCCCCCTATTGACGTCAATGACGGTAAATGGCCCGCCTGGCATTATGCCCAGTACATGACCTTA
TGGGACTTTCCTACTTGGCAGTACATCTACGTATTAGTCATCGCTATTACCATGGTGATGCGGTTTTGGC
AGTACATCAATGGGCGTGGATAGCGGTTTGACTCACGGGGATTTCCAAGTCTCCACCCCATTGACGTCAA
TGGGAGTTTGTTTTGGCACCAAAATCAACGGGACTTTCCAAAATGTCGTAACAACTCCGCCCCATTGACG
CAAATGGGCGGTAGGCGTGTACGGTGGGAGGTCTATATAAGCAGAGCTCTCTGGCTAACTAGAGAACCCA
CTGCTTACTGGCTTATCGAAATTAATACGACTCACTATAGGGAGTCCCAAGCTGGCTAGCGCCACCATGG
ATTATAAGGATCACGATGGCGACTACAAGGACCACGATATTGACTACAAAGACGATGACGATAAAATGGC
TCCTAAGAAAAAGCGCAAAGTCGGTATCCATGGCGTTCCCGGATCAGACGCATTGGACGATTTTGATCTG
GATATGCTGGGAAGTGACGCCCTCGATGATTTTGACCTTGACATGCTTGGTTCGGATGCCCTTGATGACT
TTGACCTCGACATGCTCGGCAGTGACGCCCTTGATGATTTCGACCTGGACATGCTGATTAACTCTAGAAG
TTCCGGATCTTCTGGTTCTGGTTCTGGTTCAGGATCCGGTGGTGGCGGGTCTGGAGGAGGAGGTAGTGGT
GGAGGTGGCTCTGGTACCATGCTTGAGATGTGGCATGAAGGCCTGGAAGAGGCATCTCGTTTGTACTTTG
GGGAAAGGAACGTGAAAGGCATGTTTGAGGTGCTGGAGCCCTTGCATGCTATGATGGAACGGGGACCCCA
GACTCTGAAGGAAACATCCTTTAATCAGGCCTATGGTCGAGATTTAATGGAGGCCCAAGAGTGGTGCAGG
AAGTACATGAAATCAGGGAATGTCAAGGACCTCCTCCAAGCCTGGGACCTCTATTATCATGTGTTCCGAC
GAATCTCAAAGACTAGATGAGCGGCCGCTCGAGTCTAGAGGGCCCGTTTAAACCCGCTGATCAGCCTCGA
CTGTGCCTTCTAGTTGCCAGCCATCTGTTGTTTGCCCCTCCCCCGTGCCTTCCTTGACCCTGGAAGGTGC
CACTCCCACTGTCCTTTCCTAATAAAATGAGGAAATTGCATCGCATTGTCTGAGTAGGTGTCATTCTATT
CTGGGGGGTGGGGTGGGGCAGGACAGCAAGGGGGAGGATTGGGAAGTCAATAGCAGGCATGCTGGGGATG
CGGTGGGCTCTATGGCTTCTGAGGCGGAAAGAACCAGCTGGGGCTCTAGGGGGTATCCCC
[124 nt withheld, positions 1881-2004]
C
[91 nt withheld, positions 2006-2096]
A
[49 nt withheld, positions 2098-2146]
CCTTTGACGTTGGAGTCCACGTTCTTT
[37 nt withheld, positions 2174-2210]
ACCCTATCTCGGTCTATTCTTTTGATTTATAAGGGATTTTGCCGATTTCGGCCTATTGGTTAAAAAATGA
GCTGATTTAACAAAAATTTAACGCGAATTAATTCTGTGGAATGTGTGTCAGTTAGGCTCAATTAGTCAGC
AACCATAGTCCCGCCCCTAACTCCGCCCATCCCGCCCCTAACTCCGCCCAGTTCCGCCCATTCTCCGCCC
CATGGCTGACTAATTTTTTTTATTTATGCAGAGGCCGAGGCCGCCTCTGCCTCTGAGCTATTCCAGAAGT
AGTGAGGAGGCTTTTTTGGAGGCCTAGGCTTTTGCAAAAAGCTCCCGGGAGCTTGTATATCCATTTTCGG
AGGTTGGGCTTCGGAATCGTTTTCCGGGACGCCGGCTGGATGATCCTCCAGCGCGGGGATCTCATGCTGG
AGTTCTTCGCCCACCCCAACTTGTTTATTGCAGCTTATAATGGTTACAAATAAAGCAATAGCATCACAAA
TTTCACAAATAAAGCATTTTTTTCACTGCATTCTAGTTGTGGTTTGTCCAAACTCATCAATGTATCTTAT
CATGTCTGTATACCGTCGACCTCTAGCTAGAGCTTGGCGTAATCATGGTCATAGCTGTTTCCTGTGTGAA
ATTGTTATCCGCTCACAATTCCACACAACATACGAGCCGGAAGCATAAAGTGTAAAGCCTGGGGTGCCTA
ATGAGTGAGCTAACTCACATTAATTGCGTTGCGCTCACTGCCCGCTTTCCAGTCGGGAAACCTGTCGTGC
CAGCTGCATTAATGAATCGGCCAACGCGCGGGGAGAGGCGGTTTGCGTATTGGGCGCTCTTCCGCTTCCT
CGCTCACTGACTCGCTGCGCTCGGTCGTTCGGCTGCGGCGAGCGGTATCAGCTCACTCAAAGGCGGTAAT
ACGGTTATCCACAGAATCAGGGGATAACGCAGGAAAGAACATGTGAGCAAAAGGCCAGCAAAAGGCCAGG
AACCGTAAAAAGGCCGCGTTGCTGGCGTTTTTCCATAGGCTCCGCCCCCCTGACGAGCATCACAAAAATC
GACGCTCAAGTCAGAGGTGGCGAAACCCGACAGGACTATAAAGATACCAGGCGTTTCCCCCTGGAAGCTC
CCTCGTGCGCTCTCCTGTTCCGACCCTGCCGCTTACCGGATACCTGTCCGCCTTTCTCCCTTCGGGAAGC
GTGGCGCTTTCTCATAGCTCACGCTGTAGGTATCTCAGTTCGGTGTAGGTCGTTCGCTCCAAGCTGGGCT
GTGTGCACGAACCCCCCGTTCAGCCCGACCGCTGCGCCTTATCCGGTAACTATCGTCTTGAGTCCAACCC
GGTAAGACACGACTTATCGCCACTGGCAGCAGCCACTGGTAACAGGATTAGCAGAGCGAGGTATGTAGGC
GGTGCTACAGAGTTCTTGAAGTGGTGGCCTAACTACGGCTACACTAGAAGAACAGTATTTGGTATCTGCG
CTCTGCTGAAGCCAGTTACCTTCGGAAAAAGAGTTGGTAGCTCTTGATCCGGCAAACAAACCACCGCTGG
TAGCGGTGGTTTTTTTGTTTGCAAGCAGCAGATTACGCGCAGAAAAAAAGGATCTCAAGAAGATCCTTTG
ATCTTTTCTACGGGGTCTGACGCTCAGTGGAACGAAAACTCACGTTAAGGGATTTTGGTCATGAGATTAT
CAAAAAGGATCTTCACCTAGATCCTTTTAAATTAAAAATGAAGTTTTAAATCAATCTAAAGTATATATGA
GTAAACTTGGTCTGACAGTTACCAATGCTTAATCAGTGAGGCACCTATCTCAGCGATCTGTCTATTTCGT
TCATCCATAGTTGCCTGACTCCCCGTCGTGTAGATAACTACGATACGGGAGGGCTTACCATCTGGCCCCA
GTGCTGCAATGATACCGCGAGATCCACGCTCACCGGCTCCAGATTTATCAGCAATAAACCAGCCAGCCGG
AAGGGCCGAGCGCAGAAGTGGTCCTGCAACTTTATCCGCCTCCATCCAGTCTATTAATTGTTGCCGGGAA
GCTAGAGTAAGTAGTTCGCCAGTTAATAGTTTGCGCAACGTTGTTGCCATTGCTACAGGCATCGTGGTGT
CACGCTCGTCGTTTGGTATGGCTTCATTCAGCTCCGGTTCCCAACGATCAAGGCGAGTTACATGATCCCC
CATGTTGTGCAAAAAAGCGGTTAGCTCCTTCGGTCCTCCGATCGTTGTCAGAAGTAAGTTGGCCGCAGTG
TTATCACTCATGGTTATGGCAGCACTGCATAATTCTCTTACTGTCATGCCATCCGTAAGATGCTTTTCTG
TGACTGGTGAGTACTCAACCAAGTCATTCTGAGAATAGTGTATGCGGCGACCGAGTTGCTCTTGCCCGGC
GTCAATACGGGATAATACCGCGCCACATAGCAGAACTTTAAAAGTGCTCATCATTGGAAAACGTTCTTCG
GGGCGAAAACTCTCAAGGATCTTACCGCTGTTGAGATCCAGTTCGATGTAACCCACTCGTGCACCCAACT
GATCTTCAGCATCTTTTACTTTCACCAGCGTTTCTGGGTGAGCAAAAACAGGAAGGCAAAATGCCGCAAA
AAAGGGAATAAGGGCGACACGGAAATGTTGAATACTCATACTCTTCCTTTTTCAATATTATTGAAGCATT
TATCAGGGTTATTGTCTCATGAGCGGATACATATTTGAATGTATTTAGAAAAATAAACAAATAGGGGTTC
CGCGCACATTTCCCCGAAAAGTGCCACCTGACGTC
Features (pLannotate 1.2.2; 22 found; start..end, strand, type, name):
     28..80      -  misc_feature   bom (fragment): basis of mobility region from pBR322
    235..614     +  enhancer       CMV enhancer: human cytomegalovirus immediate early enhancer
    615..818     +  promoter       CMV promoter: human cytomegalovirus (CMV) immediate early promoter
    814..847     +  LTR            5' LTR (truncated) (fragment): truncated 5' long terminal repeat (LTR) from HIV-1
    863..881     +  promoter       T7 promoter: promoter for bacteriophage T7 RNA polymerase
    952..975     +  CDS            3xFLAG (fragment): three tandem FLAG® epitope tags
   1147..1163    +  CDS            VP96 (fragment): 6 tandem repeats of the minimal activation domain of herpes simplex virus VP16 (Cheng et al., 2013)
   1284..1551    +  CDS            FRB* (fragment): T2098L mutant of FKBP-rapamycin binding domain of human FRAP binds synthetic ligands such as AP21967
   1611..1722    +  polyA_signal   bGH poly(A) signal: bovine growth hormone polyadenylation signal
   1839..1860    +  promoter       SV40 promoter (fragment): SV40 enhancer and early promoter
   1881..2309    +  rep_origin     f1 ori (sequence partly withheld): f1 bacteriophage origin of replication; arrow indicates direction of (+) strand synthesis
   2314..2336    +  promoter       SV40 promoter (fragment): SV40 enhancer and early promoter
   2337..2528    +  promoter       SV40 promoter: SV40 early promoter
   2555..2653    +  CDS            ble (fragment): BLE_KLEPN - Experimental evidence at protein level: Swiss-Prot protein existence level 1. Binding protein with a strong affinity to the bleomycin family of antibiotics. Binds to CL990; an antimitotic-antibiotic compound. From Klebsiella pneumoniae.
   2648..2769    +  polyA_signal   SV40 poly(A) signal: SV40 polyadenylation signal
   2842..2858    -  protein_bind   lac operator: The lac repressor binds to the lac operator to inhibit transcription in E. coli. This inhibition can be relieved by adding lactose or isopropyl-β-D-thiogalactopyranoside (IPTG). lac repressor encoded by lacI
   2866..2896    -  promoter       lac promoter: promoter for the E. coli lac operon
   2911..2932    -  protein_bind   CAP binding site: CAP binding activates transcription in the presence of cAMP. E. coli catabolite activator protein
   2945..3037    -  CDS            lacI (fragment): lac repressor; lacI; The lac repressor binds to the lac operator to inhibit transcription in E. coli. This inhibition can be relieved by adding lactose or isopropyl-β-D-thiogalactopyranoside (IPTG).
   3220..3808    -  rep_origin     ori: high-copy-number ColE1/pMB1/pBR322/pUC origin of replication
   3979..4839    -  CDS            AmpR: β-lactamase; bla; confers resistance to ampicillin, carbenicillin, and related antibiotics
   4840..4944    -  promoter       AmpR promoter: bla
