[The description below was written by a language model from this plasmid's Addgene catalogue record and pLannotate feature annotations shown in this document.]
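Description:
pPD354 VP64-FRB (NLS) is a mammalian expression plasmid built on pPD005, a pcDNA-derived backbone adapted for Golden Gate assembly, and it belongs to a synthetic-biology toolkit (COMET) for composing genetic programs in mammalian cells. In bacteria it is maintained through a high-copy ColE1/pUC-type origin and selected with ampicillin via the β-lactamase gene and its native promoter. An f1 origin is also present. The sequenced record is about 5 kb. Downstream of the main cassette, the annotation shows an SV40 early promoter followed only by a short fragment of a bleomycin-resistance gene and an SV40 polyadenylation signal, so the plasmid does not appear to carry an intact mammalian selection marker and is probably intended for transient transfection.

The payload is a synthetic fusion protein cloned between NheI and NotI sites and driven by the human CMV immediate-early enhancer and promoter, with transcripts terminated by the bovine growth hormone polyadenylation signal. A T7 promoter lies just upstream of the coding region. The open reading frame begins with an N-terminal 3xFLAG epitope for detection, followed by VP64, a transcriptional activation domain made of tandem repeats of the minimal herpes simplex VP16 activation motif, and then FRB, the FKBP-rapamycin binding domain. The annotation tool matched this last segment to the T2098L variant of FRB, although the catalogue entry does not specify the variant. The name indicates a nuclear localization signal, which is not separately annotated. Because FRB dimerizes with FKBP in the presence of rapamycin or related ligands, constitutively expressed VP64-FRB can plausibly serve as the activation-domain half of a ligand-inducible split transcription factor, recruited to a DNA-binding partner fused to FKBP. The record itself states only constitutive expression as the purpose.
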