Addgene plasmid #138846: pPD354 VP64-FRB (NLS)
Purpose: Constitutive expression of VP64-FRB under the CMV promoter.
Depositing lab: Joshua Leonard. Depositing organization: Northwestern University. Publication: The COMET toolkit for composing customizable genetic programs in mammalian cells. Donahue PS, Draut JW, Muldoon JJ, Edelstein HI, Bagheri N, Leonard JN. Nat Commun. 2020 Feb 7;11(1):779. doi: 10.1038/s41467-019-14147-5. PubMed 32034124.
Backbone
  Vector backbone: pPD005 pcDNA Golden Gate
  Vector type: Mammalian Expression, Synthetic Biology
Growth in bacteria
  Bacterial resistance: Ampicillin, 100 μg/mL
  Growth temperature: 37°C
  Growth strain: DH5alpha
  Copy number: High Copy
Gene/Insert
  Gene/Insert name: VP64-FRB
  Species: Synthetic
  Promoter: CMV
  Tag / fusion protein: 3xFlag (N terminal on insert)
  Cloning method: Restriction Enzyme; 5′ cloning site NheI (not destroyed); 3′ cloning site NotI (not destroyed)
  Sequencing primers: 5′ CGCAAATGGGCGGTAGGCGTG; 3′ TAGAAGGCACAGTCGAGG
Terms and licenses: Academic/Nonprofit Terms; Industry Terms: Not Available to Industry
Depositor comments: Leonard Lab plasmid reference number: L1351
How to cite: pPD354 VP64-FRB (NLS) was a gift from Joshua Leonard (Addgene plasmid # 138846 ; http://n2t.net/addgene:138846 ; RRID:Addgene_138846)
