>Addgene plasmid #138846 | pPD354 VP64-FRB (NLS) | depositor partial sequence | sequence record 268359 | VP64-FRB gene
ATGGATTATAAGGATCACGATGGCGACTACAAGGACCACGATATTGACTACAAAGACGATGACGATAAAA
TGGCTCCTAAGAAAAAGCGCAAAGTCGGTATCCATGGCGTTCCCGGATCAGACGCATTGGACGATTTTGA
TCTGGATATGCTGGGAAGTGACGCCCTCGATGATTTTGACCTTGACATGCTTGGTTCGGATGCCCTTGAT
GACTTTGACCTCGACATGCTCGGCAGTGACGCCCTTGATGATTTCGACCTGGACATGCTGATTAACTCTA
GAAGTTCCGGATCTTCTGGTTCTGGTTCTGGTTCAGGATCCGGTGGTGGCGGGTCTGGAGGAGGAGGTAG
TGGTGGAGGTGGCTCTGGTACCATGCTTGAGATGTGGCATGAAGGCCTGGAAGAGGCATCTCGTTTGTAC
TTTGGGGAAAGGAACGTGAAAGGCATGTTTGAGGTGCTGGAGCCCTTGCATGCTATGATGGAACGGGGAC
CCCAGACTCTGAAGGAAACATCCTTTAATCAGGCCTATGGTCGAGATTTAATGGAGGCCCAAGAGTGGTG
CAGGAAGTACATGAAATCAGGGAATGTCAAGGACCTCCTCCAAGCCTGGGACCTCTATTATCATGTGTTC
CGACGAATCTCAAAGACTAGATGA
